Addgene plasmid #238092: pLV-EF1A-TRIP12-391-938-EGFP-Hygro
Purpose: Expression of structurally predicted WWE domain of TRIP12 with EGFP on C terminal
Depositing lab: Robert Sobol. Depositing organization: Brown University. Publication: Overexpression of the WWE domain of RNF146 modulates poly-(ADP)-ribose dynamics at sites of DNA damage. Al-Rahahleh RQ, Roos WP, Saville KM, Andrews JF, Wu Z, Koczor CA, Prakash A, Sobol RW. DNA Repair (Amst). 2025 Jun;150:103845. doi: 10.1016/j.dnarep.2025.103845. Epub 2025 May 21. PubMed 40403420.
Backbone
  Vector backbone: Lentiviral
  Vector type: Mammalian Expression, Lentiviral
  Selectable markers: Hygromycin
Growth in bacteria
  Bacterial resistance: Ampicillin, 100 μg/mL
  Growth temperature: 37°C
  Growth strain: NEB Stable
  Copy number: High Copy
Gene/Insert
  Gene/Insert name: TRIP12
  Species: H. sapiens (human)
  Insert size (bp): 2412
  Mutation: aa 319-938 only
  Entrez Gene: TRIP12 (a.k.a. MRD49, TRIP-12, TRIPC, ULF)
  Promoter: EF1alpha
  Tag / fusion protein: EGFP (C terminal on insert)
  Cloning method: Other
Resource information
  A portion of this plasmid was derived from a plasmid made by: VectorBuilder
Terms and licenses: Academic/Nonprofit Terms; Industry Terms: Not Available to Industry
How to cite: pLV-EF1A-TRIP12-391-938-EGFP-Hygro was a gift from Robert Sobol (Addgene plasmid # 238092 ; http://n2t.net/addgene:238092 ; RRID:Addgene_238092)
