[The description below was written by a language model from this plasmid's Addgene catalogue record and pLannotate feature annotations shown in this document.]
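Description:
pLV-EF1A-TRIP12-391-938-EGFP-Hygro is a third-generation, self-inactivating HIV-1-based lentiviral transfer plasmid of about 11.3 kb for expressing a fragment of human TRIP12 fused to EGFP in mammalian cells. Part of it derives from a commercially built vector, and residual Gateway attB4, attB1 and attB2 sites flank the promoter and the open reading frame. In bacteria it is maintained through a high-copy ColE1/pUC-type origin with ampicillin resistance. An f1 origin, an SV40 origin and remnants of a lac/lacZα cloning region with T7 and T3 promoters are also present in the backbone.

The viral portion starts with an RSV promoter driving a truncated 5' LTR, which makes genomic RNA production Tat-independent. It is followed by the Ψ packaging signal with a gag fragment, the RRE for Rev-dependent nuclear export, and the cPPT/CTS, which aids nuclear import. The ΔU3 3' LTR silences LTR promoter activity after integration.

Between the LTRs, the EF-1α promoter with its intron A drives the TRIP12 fragment, which contains the structurally predicted WWE domain, joined at its C terminus to EGFP. A WPRE follows to enhance transcript expression. A separate mouse PGK promoter drives the hygromycin phosphotransferase gene, so transduced cells can be selected with hygromycin.

The record is inconsistent about the fragment boundaries: the name gives residues 391-938, while the mutation field gives 319-938. The annotated TRIP12 coding segment, about 1.64 kb, fits the range in the name. The listed 2,412 bp insert size matches the fragment, linker and EGFP together. The associated publication concerns WWE domains and poly(ADP-ribose) dynamics at DNA damage sites, which suggests use in imaging the fluorescent WWE fusion in stably transduced cells.
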