Features (pLannotate 1.2.2; 33 found; start..end, strand, type, name):
      3..229     +  promoter       RSV promoter: Rous sarcoma virus enhancer/promoter
    230..410     +  LTR            5' LTR (truncated): truncated 5' long terminal repeat (LTR) from HIV-1
    457..582     +  misc_feature   HIV-1 Ψ: packaging signal of human immunodeficiency virus type 1
    566..929     +  CDS            HIV-1 gag (fragment): gag protein from human immunodeficiency virus 1; gag
   1075..1308    +  misc_feature   RRE: The Rev response element (RRE) of HIV-1 allows for Rev-dependent mRNA export from the nucleus to the cytoplasm.
   1685..1785    +  CDS            Rev (fragment): human immunodeficiency virus 1 (HIV-1) Rev protein; rev; enhances nuclear export of unspliced and incompletely spliced viral mRNAs
   1803..1920    +  misc_feature   cPPT/CTS: central polypurine tract and central termination sequence of HIV-1
   1938..1958    +  protein_bind   attB4: mutant version of attB; core recombination site for the Gateway® BP reaction BP Clonase™
   1978..2189    +  promoter       EF-1α core promoter: core promoter for human elongation factor EF-1α
   2190..2299    +  intron         EF-1α intron A (fragment): intron upstream of the start codon of human EF-1α
   2925..3128    +  intron         EF-1α intron A: truncated intron upstream of the start codon of human EF-1α
   3137..3161    +  protein_bind   attB1: mutant version of attB; recombination site for the Gateway® BP reaction BP Clonase™
   3171..4814    +  CDS            TRIP12 (fragment): TRIPC_HUMAN - Also known as KIAA0045, ULF. Experimental evidence at protein level: Swiss-Prot protein existence level 1. E3 ubiquitin-protein ligase involved in ubiquitin fusion degradation (UFD) pathway and regulation of DNA repair (PubMed:19028681, PubMed:22884692). Part of the ubiquitin fusion degradation (UFD) pathway, a process that mediates ubiquitination of protein at their N-terminus, regardless of the presence of lysine residues in target proteins (PubMed:19028681). Acts as a key regulator of DNA damage response by acting as a suppressor of RNF168, an E3 ubiquitin-protein ligase that
   4863..5582    +  CDS            EGFP: the original enhanced GFP (Yang et al., 1996) mammalian codon-optimized
   5583..5607    -  protein_bind   attB2: mutant version of attB; recombination site for the Gateway® BP reaction BP Clonase™
   5625..6213    +  misc_feature   WPRE: woodchuck hepatitis virus posttranscriptional regulatory element
   6244..6743    +  promoter       PGK promoter: mouse phosphoglycerate kinase 1 promoter
   6760..7782    +  CDS            hph: KHYB_ECOLX - Experimental evidence at protein level: Swiss-Prot protein existence level 1. The aminoglycoside phosphotransferases achieve inactivation of their antibiotic substrates by phosphorylation. Only phosphorylates hygromycin and closely related compounds such as demethyl analogs and destomycin. From Escherichia coli.
   7778..7855    +  CDS            nef (fragment): NEF_HV1Z2 - Experimental evidence at protein level: Swiss-Prot protein existence level 1. Extracellular Nef protein targets CD4(+) T-lymphocytes for apoptosis by interacting with CXCR4 surface receptors. From Human immunodeficiency virus type 1 group M subtype D (isolate Z2/CDC-Z34) (HIV-1).
   7857..8090    +  LTR            3' LTR (ΔU3): self-inactivating 3' long terminal repeat (LTR) from HIV-1
   8162..8283    +  polyA_signal   SV40 poly(A) signal: SV40 polyadenylation signal
   8323..8458    +  rep_origin     SV40 ori: SV40 origin of replication
   8479..8497    -  promoter       T7 promoter: promoter for bacteriophage T7 RNA polymerase
   8505..8660    +  CDS            lacZα (fragment): LacZα fragment of β-galactosidase; lacZ fragment
   8665..9093    +  rep_origin     f1 ori (sequence partly withheld): f1 bacteriophage origin of replication; arrow indicates direction of (+) strand synthesis
   9146..9250    +  promoter       AmpR promoter: bla
   9251..10111   +  CDS            AmpR: β-lactamase; bla; confers resistance to ampicillin, carbenicillin, and related antibiotics
  10282..10870   +  rep_origin     ori: high-copy-number ColE1/pMB1/pBR322/pUC origin of replication
  11053..11145   +  CDS            lacI (fragment): lac repressor; lacI; The lac repressor binds to the lac operator to inhibit transcription in E. coli. This inhibition can be relieved by adding lactose or isopropyl-β-D-thiogalactopyranoside (IPTG).
  11158..11179   +  protein_bind   CAP binding site: CAP binding activates transcription in the presence of cAMP. E. coli catabolite activator protein
  11194..11224   +  promoter       lac promoter: promoter for the E. coli lac operon
  11228..11250   +  protein_bind   lac operator (fragment): The lac repressor binds to the lac operator to inhibit transcription in E. coli. This inhibition can be relieved by adding lactose or isopropyl-β-D-thiogalactopyranoside (IPTG). lac repressor encoded by lacI
  11293..11311   +  promoter       T3 promoter: promoter for bacteriophage T3 RNA polymerase
>Addgene plasmid #238092 | pLV-EF1A-TRIP12-391-938-EGFP-Hygro | addgene full sequence | sequence record 472694 | Addgene NGS Result
AATGTAGTCTTATGCAATACTCTTGTAGTCTTGCAACATGGTAACGATGAGTTAGCAACATGCCTTACAA
GGAGAGAAAAAGCACCGTGCATGCCGATTGGTGGAAGTAAGGTGGTACGATCGTGCCTTATTAGGAAGGC
AACAGACGGGTCTGACATGGATTGGACGAACCACTGAATTGCCGCATTGCAGAGATATTGTATTTAAGTG
CCTAGCTCGATACATAAACGGGTCTCTCTGGTTAGACCAGATCTGAGCCTGGGAGCTCTCTGGCTAACTA
GGGAACCCACTGCTTAAGCCTCAATAAAGCTTGCCTTGAGTGCTTCAAGTAGTGTGTGCCCGTCTGTTGT
GTGACTCTGGTAACTAGAGATCCCTCAGACCCTTTTAGTCAGTGTGGAAAATCTCTAGCAGTGGCGCCCG
AACAGGGACTTGAAAGCGAAAGGGAAACCAGAGGAGCTCTCTCGACGCAGGACTCGGCTTGCTGAAGCGC
GCACGGCAAGAGGCGAGGGGCGGCGACTGGTGAGTACGCCAAAAATTTTGACTAGCGGAGGCTAGAAGGA
GAGAGATGGGTGCGAGAGCGTCAGTATTAAGCGGGGGAGAATTAGATCGCGATGGGAAAAAATTCGGTTA
AGGCCAGGGGGAAAGAAAAAATATAAATTAAAACATATAGTATGGGCAAGCAGGGAGCTAGAACGATTCG
CAGTTAATCCTGGCCTGTTAGAAACATCAGAAGGCTGTAGACAAATACTGGGACAGCTACAACCATCCCT
TCAGACAGGATCAGAAGAACTTAGATCATTATATAATACAGTAGCAACCCTCTATTGTGTGCATCAAAGG
ATAGAGATAAAAGACACCAAGGAAGCTTTAGACAAGATAGAGGAAGAGCAAAACAAAAGTAAGACCACCG
CACAGCAAGCGGCCGCTGATCTTCAGACCTGGAGGAGGAGATATGAGGGACAATTGGAGAAGTGAATTAT
ATAAATATAAAGTAGTAAAAATTGAACCATTAGGAGTAGCACCCACCAAGGCAAAGAGAAGAGTGGTGCA
GAGAGAAAAAAGAGCAGTGGGAATAGGAGCTTTGTTCCTTGGGTTCTTGGGAGCAGCAGGAAGCACTATG
GGCGCAGCGTCAATGACGCTGACGGTACAGGCCAGACAATTATTGTCTGGTATAGTGCAGCAGCAGAACA
ATTTGCTGAGGGCTATTGAGGCGCAACAGCATCTGTTGCAACTCACAGTCTGGGGCATCAAGCAGCTCCA
GGCAAGAATCCTGGCTGTGGAAAGATACCTAAAGGATCAACAGCTCCTGGGGATTTGGGGTTGCTCTGGA
AAACTCATTTGCACCACTGCTGTGCCTTGGAATGCTAGTTGGAGTAATAAATCTCTGGAACAGATTTGGA
ATCACACGACCTGGATGGAGTGGGACAGAGAAATTAACAATTACACAAGCTTAATACACTCCTTAATTGA
AGAATCGCAAAACCAGCAAGAAAAGAATGAACAAGAATTATTGGAATTAGATAAATGGGCAAGTTTGTGG
AATTGGTTTAACATAACAAATTGGCTGTGGTATATAAAATTATTCATAATGATAGTAGGAGGCTTGGTAG
GTTTAAGAATAGTTTTTGCTGTACTTTCTATAGTGAATAGAGTTAGGCAGGGATATTCACCATTATCGTT
TCAGACCCACCTCCCAACCCCGAGGGGACCCGACAGGCCCGAAGGAATAGAAGAAGAAGGTGGAGAGAGA
GACAGAGACAGATCCATTCGATTAGTGAACGGATCTCGACGGTATCGCTAGCTTTTAAAAGAAAAGGGGG
GATTGGGGGGTACAGTGCAGGGGAAAGAATAGTAGACATAATAGCAACAGACATACAAACTAAAGAATTA
CAAAAACAAATTACAAAAATTCAAAATTTTACTAGTGATTATCGGATCAACTTTGTATAGAAAAGTTGGG
CTCCGGTGCCCGTCAGTGGGCAGAGCGCACATCGCCCACAGTCCCCGAGAAGTTGGGGGGAGGGGTCGGC
AATTGAACCGGTGCCTAGAGAAGGTGGCGCGGGGTAAACTGGGAAAGTGATGTCGTGTACTGGCTCCGCC
TTTTTCCCGAGGGTGGGGGAGAACCGTATATAAGTGCAGTAGTCGCCGTGAACGTTCTTTTTCGCAACGG
GTTTGCCGCCAGAACACAGGTAAGTGCCGTGTGTGGTTCCCGCGGGCCTGGCCTCTTTACGGGTTATGGC
CCTTGCGTGCCTTGAATTACTTCCACCTGGCTGCAGTACGTGATTCTTGATCCCGAGCTTCGGGTTGGAA
GTGGGTGGGAGAGTTCGAGGCCTTGCGCTTAAGGAGCCCCTTCGCCTCGTGCTTGAGTTGAGGCCTGGCC
TGGGCGCTGGGGCCGCCGCGTGCGAATCTGGTGGCACCTTCGCGCCTGTCTCGCTGCTTTCGATAAGTCT
CTAGCCATTTAAAATTTTTGATGACCTGCTGCGACGCTTTTTTTCTGGCAAGATAGTCTTGTAAATGCGG
GCCAAGATCTGCACACTGGTATTTCGGTTTTTGGGGCCGCGGGCGGCGACGGGGCCCGTGCGTCCCAGCG
CACATGTTCGGCGAGGCGGGGCCTGCGAGCGCGGCCACCGAGAATCGGACGGGGGTAGTCTCAAGCTGGC
CGGCCTGCTCTGGTGCCTGGTCTCGCGCCGCCGTGTATCGCCCCGCCCTGGGCGGCAAGGCTGGCCCGGT
CGGCACCAGTTGCGTGAGCGGAAAGATGGCCGCTTCCCGGCCCTGCTGCAGGGAGCTCAAAATGGAGGAC
GCGGCGCTCGGGAGAGCGGGCGGGTGAGTCACCCACACAAAGGAAAAGGGCCTTTCCGTCCTCAGCCGTC
GCTTCATGTGACTCCACGGAGTACCGGGCGCCGTCCAGGCACCTCGATTAGTTCTCGAGCTTTTGGAGTA
CGTCGTCTTTAGGTTGGGGGGAGGGGTTTTATGCGATGGAGTTTCCCCACACTGAGTGGGTGGAGACTGA
AGTTAGGCCAGCTTGGCACTTGATGTAATTCTCCTTGGAATTTGCCCTTTTTGAGTTTGGATCTTGGTTC
ATTCTCAAGCCTCAGACAGTGGTTCAAAGTTTTTTTCTTCCATTTCAGGTGTCGTGACAAGTTTGTACAA
AAAAGCAGGCTGCCACCATGGAATCTGAAAGTGACGACTCAGAGATGGGGAGGCTGCAGGCCCTGCTGGA
GGCCAGGGGACTGCCTCCTCACCTGTTCGGGCCTCTGGGGCCTAGAATGTCCCAGCTATTTCACCGCACT
ATCGGCAGCGGGGCCTCCAGCAAGGCCCAGCAGCTGCTGCAGGGCCTGCAGGCCAGCGACGAGTCCCAGC
AGCTGCAGGCCGTGATCGAGATGTGCCAGCTGCTGGTGATGGGCAACGAGGAAACACTGGGAGGTTTTCC
AGTGAAATCAGTGGTGCCTGCCCTGATCACCCTCCTGCAGATGGAGCACAATTTCGACATAATGAACCAC
GCATGCAGAGCCCTGACATATATGATGGAGGCCCTGCCCAGATCATCCGCCGTGGTGGTGGACGCCATTC
CCGTGTTTCTGGAGAAGCTGCAGGTGATCCAGTGCATCGACGTGGCTGAGCAGGCCCTGACCGCCCTGGA
GATGCTGTCCAGAAGACACTCCAAAGCTATCCTCCAGGCCGGCGGCCTGGCCGACTGCCTCCTGTACCTG
GAATTTTTTTCCATCAACGCCCAGCGGAACGCCCTGGCTATTGCCGCTAACTGCTGCCAGTCCATTACAC
CAGATGAGTTCCATTTCGTGGCCGACAGCCTCCCACTGCTGACTCAGCGGCTGACCCACCAGGACAAGAA
GTCTGTGGAGAGCACCTGCCTGTGCTTCGCCCGGCTGGTGGACAACTTCCAGCACGAAGAGAACCTGCTG
CAGCAGGTGGCCAGCAAGGACCTGCTGACTAACGTGCAGCAGCTGCTGGTGGTGACCCCCCCCATTCTGA
GTTCTGGCATGTTCATCATGGTGGTGAGGATGTTCAGCCTTATGTGCTCTAACTGCCCCACTCTGGCAGT
GCAGCTGATGAAGCAGAATATCGCCGAGACCCTGCACTTCCTGCTGTGTGGCGCATCCAATGGCAGTTGT
CAGGAGCAGATCGACCTGGTGCCACGCTCACCCCAGGAACTGTACGAGCTGACCAGCCTGATTTGTGAAC
TGATGCCCTGCCTGCCTAAGGAGGGCATCTTCGCCGTTGATACCATGCTGAAGAAAGGCAATGCCCAGAA
TACCGACGGGGCCATCTGGCAGTGGCGTGATGATAGAGGCCTGTGGCACCCCTATAACAGAATCGACTCC
AGAATCATCGAACAGATCAACGAGGACACCGGCACAGCAAGAGCTATCCAGCGGAAGCCTAATCCCCTGG
CCAACTCCAATACTTCCGGTTATAGCGAATCAAAGAAGGACGATGCCCGCGCCCAGCTGATGAAGGAGGA
CCCCGAGCTGGCCAAATCCTTCATTAAGACCCTGTTCGGAGTGCTGTACGAGGTGTACAGCAGCAGTGCT
GGCCCCGCCGTGAGGCACAAATGTCTGAGGGCTATCCTGCGCATTATCTACTTCGCCGATGCCGAGCTGC
TGAAAGACGTGCTGAAAAACCATGCTGTGTCTTCCCACATCGCCTCCATGCTGAGCAGCCAGGACCTGAA
GATCGTTGTGGGCGCCCTGCAGATGGCCGAAATCCTGATGCAGAAGCTGCCAGATATCTTCTCCGTGTAT
TTCCGCAGGGAGGGCGTGATGCATCAGGTGAAACACCTGGCCGAGAGCGAGTCCTCTGGCGGGGGCGGCA
GCGGGGGCGGCGGCTCCGGCGGCGGCGGTTCTATGGTGAGCAAGGGCGAGGAGCTGTTCACCGGGGTGGT
GCCCATCCTGGTCGAGCTGGACGGCGACGTAAACGGCCACAAGTTCAGCGTGTCCGGCGAGGGCGAGGGC
GATGCCACCTACGGCAAGCTGACCCTGAAGTTCATCTGCACCACCGGCAAGCTGCCCGTGCCCTGGCCCA
CCCTCGTGACCACCCTGACCTACGGCGTGCAGTGCTTCAGCCGCTACCCCGACCACATGAAGCAGCACGA
CTTCTTCAAGTCCGCCATGCCCGAAGGCTACGTCCAGGAGCGCACCATCTTCTTCAAGGACGACGGCAAC
TACAAGACCCGCGCCGAGGTGAAGTTCGAGGGCGACACCCTGGTGAACCGCATCGAGCTGAAGGGCATCG
ACTTCAAGGAGGACGGCAACATCCTGGGGCACAAGCTGGAGTACAACTACAACAGCCACAACGTCTATAT
CATGGCCGACAAGCAGAAGAACGGCATCAAGGTGAACTTCAAGATCCGCCACAACATCGAGGACGGCAGC
GTGCAGCTCGCCGACCACTACCAGCAGAACACCCCCATCGGCGACGGCCCCGTGCTGCTGCCCGACAACC
ACTACCTGAGCACCCAGTCCGCCCTGAGCAAAGACCCCAACGAGAAGCGCGATCACATGGTCCTGCTGGA
GTTCGTGACCGCCGCCGGGATCACTCTCGGCATGGACGAGCTGTACAAGTAAACCCAGCTTTCTTGTACA
AAGTGGTGATAATCGAATTCCGATAATCAACCTCTGGATTACAAAATTTGTGAAAGATTGACTGGTATTC
TTAACTATGTTGCTCCTTTTACGCTATGTGGATACGCTGCTTTAATGCCTTTGTATCATGCTATTGCTTC
CCGTATGGCTTTCATTTTCTCCTCCTTGTATAAATCCTGGTTGCTGTCTCTTTATGAGGAGTTGTGGCCC
GTTGTCAGGCAACGTGGCGTGGTGTGCACTGTGTTTGCTGACGCAACCCCCACTGGTTGGGGCATTGCCA
CCACCTGTCAGCTCCTTTCCGGGACTTTCGCTTTCCCCCTCCCTATTGCCACGGCGGAACTCATCGCCGC
CTGCCTTGCCCGCTGCTGGACAGGGGCTCGGCTGTTGGGCACTGACAATTCCGTGGTGTTGTCGGGGAAG
CTGACGTCCTTTCCATGGCTGCTCGCCTGTGTTGCCACCTGGATTCTGCGCGGGACGTCCTTCTGCTACG
TCCCTTCGGCCCTCAATCCAGCGGACCTTCCTTCCCGCGGCCTGCTGCCGGCTCTGCGGCCTCTTCCGCG
TCTTCGCCTTCGCCCTCAGACGAGTCGGATCTCCCTTTGGGCCGCCTCCCCGCATCGGGAATTCCCGCGG
TTCGAATTCTACCGGGTAGGGGAGGCGCTTTTCCCAAGGCAGTCTGGAGCATGCGCTTTAGCAGCCCCGC
TGGGCACTTGGCGCTACACAAGTGGCCTCTGGCCTCGCACACATTCCACATCCACCGGTAGGCGCCAACC
GGCTCCGTTCTTTGGTGGCCCCTTCGCGCCACCTTCTACTCCTCCCCTAGTCAGGAAGTTCCCCCCCGCC
CCGCAGCTCGCGTCGTGCAGGACGTGACAAATGGAAGTAGCACGTCTCACTAGTCTCGTGCAGATGGACA
GCACCGCTGAGCAATGGAAGCGGGTAGGCCTTTGGGGCAGCGGCCAATAGCAGCTTTGCTCCTTCGCTTT
CTGGGCTCAGAGGCTGGGAAGGGGTGGGTCCGGGGGCGGGCTCAGGGGCGGGCTCAGGGGCGGGGCGGGC
GCCCGAAGGTCCTCCGGAGGCCCGGCATTCTGCACGCTTCAAAAGCGCACGTCTGCCGCGCTGTTCTCCT
CTTCCTCATCTCCGGGCCTTTCGACCTCACGTGGCCACCATGAAAAAGCCTGAACTCACCGCGACGTCTG
TCGAGAAGTTTCTGATCGAAAAGTTCGACAGCGTCTCCGACCTGATGCAGCTCTCGGAGGGCGAAGAATC
TCGTGCTTTCAGCTTCGATGTAGGAGGGCGTGGATATGTCCTGCGGGTAAATAGCTGCGCCGATGGTTTC
TACAAAGATCGTTATGTTTATCGGCACTTTGCATCGGCCGCGCTCCCGATTCCGGAAGTGCTTGACATTG
GGGAATTTAGCGAGAGCCTGACCTATTGCATCTCCCGCCGTGCACAGGGTGTCACGTTGCAAGACCTGCC
TGAAACCGAACTGCCCGCTGTTCTGCAGCCGGTCGCGGAGGCCATGGATGCGATCGCTGCGGCCGATCTT
AGCCAGACGAGCGGGTTCGGCCCATTCGGACCGCAAGGAATCGGTCAATACACTACATGGCGTGATTTCA
TATGCGCGATTGCTGATCCCCATGTGTATCACTGGCAAACTGTGATGGACGACACCGTCAGTGCGTCCGT
CGCGCAGGCTCTCGATGAGCTGATGCTTTGGGCCGAGGACTGCCCCGAAGTCCGGCACCTCGTGCACGCG
GATTTCGGCTCCAACAATGTCCTGACGGACAATGGCCGCATAACAGCGGTCATTGACTGGAGCGAGGCGA
TGTTCGGGGATTCCCAATACGAGGTCGCCAACATCTTCTTCTGGAGGCCGTGGTTGGCTTGTATGGAGCA
GCAGACGCGCTACTTCGAGCGGAGGCATCCGGAGCTTGCAGGATCGCCGCGGCTCCGGGCGTATATGCTC
CGCATTGGTCTTGACCAACTCTATCAGAGCTTGGTTGACGGCAATTTCGATGATGCAGCTTGGGCGCAGG
GTCGATGCGACGCAATCGTCCGATCCGGAGCCGGGACTGTCGGGCGTACACAAATCGCCCGCAGAAGCGC
GGCCGTCTGGACCGATGGCTGTGTAGAAGTACTCGCCGATAGTGGAAACCGACGCCCCAGCACTCGTCCG
AGGGCAAAGGAATAGGGTACCTTTAAGACCAATGACTTACAAGGCAGCTGTAGATCTTAGCCACTTTTTA
AAAGAAAAGGGGGGACTGGAAGGGCTAATTCACTCCCAACGAAGACAAGATCTGCTTTTTGCTTGTACTG
GGTCTCTCTGGTTAGACCAGATCTGAGCCTGGGAGCTCTCTGGCTAACTAGGGAACCCACTGCTTAAGCC
TCAATAAAGCTTGCCTTGAGTGCTTCAAGTAGTGTGTGCCCGTCTGTTGTGTGACTCTGGTAACTAGAGA
TCCCTCAGACCCTTTTAGTCAGTGTGGAAAATCTCTAGCAGTAGTAGTTCATGTCATCTTATTATTCAGT
ATTTATAACTTGCAAAGAAATGAATATCAGAGAGTGAGAGGAACTTGTTTATTGCAGCTTATAATGGTTA
CAAATAAAGCAATAGCATCACAAATTTCACAAATAAAGCATTTTTTTCACTGCATTCTAGTTGTGGTTTG
TCCAAACTCATCAATGTATCTTATCATGTCTGGCTCTAGCTATCCCGCCCCTAACTCCGCCCATCCCGCC
CCTAACTCCGCCCAGTTCCGCCCATTCTCCGCCCCATGGCTGACTAATTTTTTTTATTTATGCAGAGGCC
GAGGCCGCCTCGGCCTCTGAGCTATTCCAGAAGTAGTGAGGAGGCTTTTTTGGAGGCCTAGGGACGTACC
CAATTCGCCCTATAGTGAGTCGTATTACGCGCGCTCACTGGCCGTCGTTTTACAACGTCGTGACTGGGAA
AACCCTGGCGTTACCCAACTTAATCGCCTTGCAGCACATCCCCCTTTCGCCAGCTGGCGTAATAGCGAAG
AGGCCCGCACCGATCGCCCTTCCCAACAGTTGCGCAGCCTGAATGGCGAATGGG
[124 nt withheld, positions 8665-8788]
C
[91 nt withheld, positions 8790-8880]
A
[49 nt withheld, positions 8882-8930]
CCTTTGACGTTGGAGTCCACGTTCTTT
[37 nt withheld, positions 8958-8994]
ACCCTATCTCGGTCTATTCTTTTGATTTATAAGGGATTTTGCCGATTTCGGCCTATTGGTTAAAAAATGA
GCTGATTTAACAAAAATTTAACGCGAATTTTAACAAAATATTAACGCTTACAATTTAGGTGGCACTTTTC
GGGGAAATGTGCGCGGAACCCCTATTTGTTTATTTTTCTAAATACATTCAAATATGTATCCGCTCATGAG
ACAATAACCCTGATAAATGCTTCAATAATATTGAAAAAGGAAGAGTATGAGTATTCAACATTTCCGTGTC
GCCCTTATTCCCTTTTTTGCGGCATTTTGCCTTCCTGTTTTTGCTCACCCAGAAACGCTGGTGAAAGTAA
AAGATGCTGAAGATCAGTTGGGTGCACGAGTGGGTTACATCGAACTGGATCTCAACAGCGGTAAGATCCT
TGAGAGTTTTCGCCCCGAAGAACGTTTTCCAATGATGAGCACTTTTAAAGTTCTGCTATGTGGCGCGGTA
TTATCCCGTATTGACGCCGGGCAAGAGCAACTCGGTCGCCGCATACACTATTCTCAGAATGACTTGGTTG
AGTACTCACCAGTCACAGAAAAGCATCTTACGGATGGCATGACAGTAAGAGAATTATGCAGTGCTGCCAT
AACCATGAGTGATAACACTGCGGCCAACTTACTTCTGACAACGATCGGAGGACCGAAGGAGCTAACCGCT
TTTTTGCACAACATGGGGGATCATGTAACTCGCCTTGATCGTTGGGAACCGGAGCTGAATGAAGCCATAC
CAAACGACGAGCGTGACACCACGATGCCTGTAGCAATGGCAACAACGTTGCGCAAACTATTAACTGGCGA
ACTACTTACTCTAGCTTCCCGGCAACAATTAATAGACTGGATGGAGGCGGATAAAGTTGCAGGACCACTT
CTGCGCTCGGCCCTTCCGGCTGGCTGGTTTATTGCTGATAAATCTGGAGCCGGTGAGCGTGGGTCTCGCG
GTATCATTGCAGCACTGGGGCCAGATGGTAAGCCCTCCCGTATCGTAGTTATCTACACGACGGGGAGTCA
GGCAACTATGGATGAACGAAATAGACAGATCGCTGAGATAGGTGCCTCACTGATTAAGCATTGGTAACTG
TCAGACCAAGTTTACTCATATATACTTTAGATTGATTTAAAACTTCATTTTTAATTTAAAAGGATCTAGG
TGAAGATCCTTTTTGATAATCTCATGACCAAAATCCCTTAACGTGAGTTTTCGTTCCACTGAGCGTCAGA
CCCCGTAGAAAAGATCAAAGGATCTTCTTGAGATCCTTTTTTTCTGCGCGTAATCTGCTGCTTGCAAACA
AAAAAACCACCGCTACCAGCGGTGGTTTGTTTGCCGGATCAAGAGCTACCAACTCTTTTTCCGAAGGTAA
CTGGCTTCAGCAGAGCGCAGATACCAAATACTGTTCTTCTAGTGTAGCCGTAGTTAGGCCACCACTTCAA
GAACTCTGTAGCACCGCCTACATACCTCGCTCTGCTAATCCTGTTACCAGTGGCTGCTGCCAGTGGCGAT
AAGTCGTGTCTTACCGGGTTGGACTCAAGACGATAGTTACCGGATAAGGCGCAGCGGTCGGGCTGAACGG
GGGGTTCGTGCACACAGCCCAGCTTGGAGCGAACGACCTACACCGAACTGAGATACCTACAGCGTGAGCT
ATGAGAAAGCGCCACGCTTCCCGAAGAGAGAAAGGCGGACAGGTATCCGGTAAGCGGCAGGGTCGGAACA
GGAGAGCGCACGAGGGAGCTTCCAGGGGGAAACGCCTGGTATCTTTATAGTCCTGTCGGGTTTCGCCACC
TCTGACTTGAGCGTCGATTTTTGTGATGCTCGTCAGGGGGGCGGAGCCTATGGAAAAACGCCAGCAACGC
GGCCTTTTTACGGTTCCTGGCCTTTTGCTGGCCTTTTGCTCACATGTTCTTTCCTGCGTTATCCCCTGAT
TCTGTGGATAACCGTATTACCGCCTTTGAGTGAGCTGATACCGCTCGCCGCAGCCGAACGACCGAGCGCA
GCGAGTCAGTGAGCGAGGAAGCGGAAGAGCGCCCAATACGCAAACCGCCTCTCCCCGCGCGTTGGCCGAT
TCATTAATGCAGCTGGCACGACAGGTTTCCCGACTGGAAAGCGGGCAGTGAGCGCAACGCAATTAATGTG
AGTTAGCTCACTCATTAGGCACCCCAGGCTTTACACTTTATGCTTCCGGCTCGTATGTTGTGTGGAATTG
TGAGCGGATAACAATTTCACACAGGAAACAGCTATGACCATGATTACGCCAAGCGCGCAATTAACCCTCA
CTAAAGGGAACAAAAGCTGGAGCTGCAAGCTT
